Addgene plasmid #120628: Smp_061970-Cd4-bio-His
Purpose: Expression of recombinant S. mansoni protein
Depositing lab: Gavin Wright. Depositing organization: Wellcome Sanger Institute. Publication: A library of cell-surface and secreted proteins from Schistosoma mansoni identifies early serological markers of infection. Cécile Crosnier, Anna V. Protasio, Gabriel Rinaldi, Shona Wilson, Matthew Berriman, Gavin J. Wright. bioRXiv 10.1101/593616.
Backbone
  Vector backbone: pTT3
  Backbone manufacturer: Yves Durocher, NRC
  Backbone size w/o insert (bp): 6686
  Vector type: Mammalian Expression
Growth in bacteria
  Bacterial resistance: Ampicillin, 100 μg/mL
  Growth temperature: 37°C
  Growth strain: DH5alpha
  Copy number: High Copy
Gene/Insert
  Gene/Insert name: Smp_061970
  Species: Schistosoma mansoni
  Insert size (bp): 1414
  Entrez Gene: Smp_061970 (a.k.a. Smp_061970)
  Promoter: CMV
  Tag / fusion protein: ratCd4(d3+4)-bio-6His (C terminal on backbone)
  Cloning method: Restriction Enzyme; 5′ cloning site NotI (not destroyed); 3′ cloning site AscI (not destroyed)
Terms and licenses: Academic/Nonprofit Terms; Industry Terms: Not Available to Industry
How to cite: Smp_061970-Cd4-bio-His was a gift from Gavin Wright (Addgene plasmid # 120628 ; http://n2t.net/addgene:120628 ; RRID:Addgene_120628)
