[The description below was written by a language model from this plasmid's Addgene catalogue record and pLannotate feature annotations shown in this document.]
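Description:
Smp_061970-Cd4-bio-His is a mammalian expression plasmid built on the pTT3 backbone for producing a recombinant, secreted form of the Schistosoma mansoni protein Smp_061970. It is propagated in E. coli as a high-copy plasmid through a ColE1/pUC-type origin and selected with ampicillin via the β-lactamase gene. The backbone also carries an Epstein-Barr virus oriP fragment, which supports episomal maintenance in cells that supply EBNA1. Remnants of lac regulatory elements near the bacterial origin are vector leftovers with no role in expression.

Expression is driven by the CMV immediate-early enhancer and promoter. These are followed by adenovirus-derived leader and splice elements and a chimeric intron fragment, which generally improve transcript processing and yield. The short "PTP" hit on the reverse strand most likely reflects this adenoviral leader region rather than a real coding feature. A fragment annotated as a mouse immunoglobulin heavy chain signal sequence lies just upstream of the insert position, consistent with routing the product into the secretory pathway. The roughly 1.4 kb Smp_061970 insert is itself unannotated in the feature table. It sits between retained NotI and AscI sites and is fused in frame at its C terminus to backbone-encoded rat Cd4 domains 3 and 4, a "bio" tag (by its name a biotinylation sequence) and a 6xHis tag. Transcription ends at a rabbit β-globin polyadenylation signal.

The 6xHis tag permits affinity purification, and the Cd4 and bio portions offer handles for detection or capture. The plasmid belongs to a library of S. mansoni cell-surface and secreted proteins used to identify early serological markers of infection.
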