Features (pLannotate 1.2.2; 18 found; start..end, strand, type, name):
      1..380     +  enhancer       CMV enhancer: human cytomegalovirus immediate early enhancer
    382..581     +  promoter       CMV promoter: human cytomegalovirus (CMV) immediate early promoter
    649..687     +  misc_feature   Ad SA (fragment): adenovirus major late transcript splice acceptor (Friedrich and Soriano, 1991)
    720..929     -  CDS            PTP (fragment): TERM_ADE02 - Experimental evidence at protein level: Swiss-Prot protein existence level 1. Protein covalently bound to the viral DNA that acts as a primer for viral genomic replication by DNA strand displacement. Assembles on the viral origin of replication in an initiation complex with viral polymerase, DBP, host NFIA and host POU2F1/OCT1. During initiation, the polymerase covalently couples the first dCTP with Ser- 580 of pTP. The terminal protein stimulates the template activity over 20 fold compared to protein-free templates. Neo-synthesized viral genomes are linked to two preterminal prot
    960..1049    +  intron         chimeric intron (fragment): chimera between introns from adenovirus and immunoglobulin heavy chain genes
   1068..1114    +  CDS            IgH signal sequence (fragment): signal sequence from the mouse immunoglobulin heavy chain variable region
   2592..3167    +  CDS            Cd4 (fragment): CD4_RAT - Experimental evidence at protein level: Swiss-Prot protein existence level 1. Integral membrane glycoprotein that plays an essential role in the immune response and serves multiple functions in responses against both external and internal offenses. In T-cells, functions primarily as a coreceptor for MHC class II molecule:peptide complex. The antigens presented by class II peptides are derived from extracellular proteins while class I peptides are derived from cytosolic proteins. Interacts simultaneously with the T-cell receptor (TCR) and the MHC class II presented by antigen presenti
   3327..3382    +  polyA_signal   β-globin poly(A) signal: rabbit β-globin polyadenylation signal (Gil and Proudfoot, 1987)
   3896..5577    -  rep_origin     oriP (fragment): Epstein-Barr virus oriP replication origin (Yates et al., 2000)
   5704..5808    +  promoter       AmpR promoter: bla
   5809..6669    +  CDS            AmpR: β-lactamase; bla; confers resistance to ampicillin, carbenicillin, and related antibiotics
   6840..7428    +  rep_origin     ori: high-copy-number ColE1/pMB1/pBR322/pUC origin of replication
   7611..7703    +  CDS            lacI (fragment): lac repressor; lacI; The lac repressor binds to the lac operator to inhibit transcription in E. coli. This inhibition can be relieved by adding lactose or isopropyl-β-D-thiogalactopyranoside (IPTG).
   7716..7737    +  protein_bind   CAP binding site: CAP binding activates transcription in the presence of cAMP. E. coli catabolite activator protein
   7752..7782    +  promoter       lac promoter: promoter for the E. coli lac operon
   7790..7806    +  protein_bind   lac operator: The lac repressor binds to the lac operator to inhibit transcription in E. coli. This inhibition can be relieved by adding lactose or isopropyl-β-D-thiogalactopyranoside (IPTG). lac repressor encoded by lacI
   7876..7892    +  promoter       tet promoter (fragment): E. coli promoter for tetracycline efflux protein gene
   7902..7927    -  CDS            bla(M) (fragment): β-lactamase lacking the signal sequence; bla(M); allows cytosolic expression of β-lactamase
>Addgene plasmid #120628 | Smp_061970-Cd4-bio-His | addgene full sequence | sequence record 234390 | Addgene NGS Result
GACATTGATTATTGACTAGTTATTAATAGTAATCAATTACGGGGTCATTAGTTCATAGCCCATATATGGA
GTTCCGCGTTACATAACTTACGGTAAATGGCCCGCCTGGCTGACCGCCCAACGACCCCCGCCCATTGACG
TCAATAATGACGTATGTTCCCATAGTAACGCCAATAGGGACTTTCCATTGACGTCAATGGGTGGAGTATT
TACGGTAAACTGCCCACTTGGCAGTACATCAAGTGTATCATATGCCAAGTCCGCCCCCTATTGACGTCAA
TGACGGTAAATGGCCCGCCTGGCATTATGCCCAGTACATGACCTTACGGGACTTTCCTACTTGGCAGTAC
ATCTACGTATTAGTCATCGCTATTACCATGGTGATGCGGTTTTGGCAGTACACCAATGGGCGTGGATAGC
GGTTTGACTCACGGGGATTTCCAAGTCTCCACCCCATTGACGTCAATGGGAGTTTGTTTTGGCACCAAAA
TCAACGGGACTTTCCAAAATGTCGTAATAACCCCGCCCCGTTGACGCAAATGGGCGGTAGGCGTGTACGG
TGGGAGGTCTATATAAGCAGAGCTCGTTTAGTGAACCGTCAGATCCTCACTCTCTTCCGCATCGCTGTCT
GCGAGGGCCAGCTGTTGGGCTCGCGGTTGAGGACAAACTCTTCGCGGTCTTTCCAGTACTCTTGGATCGG
AAACCCGTCGGCCTCCGAACGGTACTCCGCCACCGAGGGACCTGAGCGAGTCCGCATCGACCGGATCGGA
AAACCTCTCGAGAAAGGCGTCTAACCAGTCACAGTCGCAAGGTAGGCTGAGCACCGTGGCGGGCGGCAGC
GGGTGGCGGTCGGGGTTGTTTCTGGCGGAGGTGCTGCTGATGATGTAATTAAAGTAGGCGGTCTTGAGAC
GGCGGATGGTCGAGGTGAGGTGTGGCAGGCTTGAGATCCAGCTGTTGGGGTGAGTACTCCCTCTCAAAAG
CGGGCATTACTTCTGCGCTAAGATTGTCAGTTTCCAAAAACGAGGAGGATTTGATATTCACCTGGCCCGA
TCTGGCCATACACTTGAGTGACAATGACATCCACTTTGCCTTTCTCTCCACAGGTGTCCACTCCCAGGTC
CAAGTTTGCCACCATGGAGTTTCAGACCCAGGTACTCATGTCCCTGCTGCTCTGCATGTCTGGTGCGGCC
GCCTTCGGCCTGTTCATCTTCATGAGCGGCCTGATGCCCAACGACCCCGCCACCAACGTGGAAAAGATCG
GCTACGTGGAAGAGACATACAAGATCGACAAGTTCGTGATGATCGTGGTGGACGCCCTGCGGGCCGACTT
CCTGTTCAGCCCCAAGTACAGCGAGAACTGGGTCAAGCTGCGGAGCTACATGAACCTGCAGAGCGCCACC
TGTAGCGCCAGCATCGTGCAGCCCCCTACCGTGACCCTGCCCCGGATCAAGGCCATCGTGTCCGGCCGGA
ACCCCAAGTTCGTGGACATCCTGCACAACGTGAACGCCGAGACAATGGTGGACGACAACTGGGTCACCCG
GCTGGTGGACCACCAGTGGAACATCCAGTTCTACGGCGACGACACCTGGATCAAGCTGTTCCCCAAGAGC
TTCCAGGTGTACGAGGGCACCAACAGCTTCTACGTGAACGACTTCTACGAGGTGGACGCCAACGTGACCC
GGCACATCAGCACCCTGATGACCACCCCCGACAAGTGGGACTGCCTGATCCTGCACTACCTGGGCCTGGA
CCACATCGGCCACATCGAGGGCCCTAGCGGCAGCAGCATCCCCAAGAAAATCCGCGAGATGGACGAAGTG
ATCCACCGGATCCTGGAAGTGCTGATGAACAGCAGCTCCATCGTGAACAAGAACTGGCTGTTCATCCTGA
CCGGCGACCACGGCATCAGCGACAAGGGCAGCCACGGCGGCAGCACCACCGGCGAGAAAACCACCGGCCT
GTTTATGTTCGGCAGCAACTGGAACAAGACCAACGACCACCTGACCGAGAATACCTGCGTGACCACCAAC
CTGAAGCAGCTGCCCCAGACCCAGCAGGTCGACCTCGCCACCCTGATCGGCCTGATCACCGGCGTGGGAA
TCCCTGTGCGGAGCCTGGGCATCCTGAGCCCCAGCTGGCTGCACAACTTCTGGTCCACCAACCACGACCG
GCTGAAGGTGCTGTACACCCTGATCCAGCACGTGGGCCGGCTGAGCGGCGAGTGCGCCTTCAGCCTGAAG
TCCAACCACGAACTCGAGTACAAGAACTGCATCAGCAACGTGTGGTCCGAGGAACGGACCACCAAGTACA
ACATCCTGCTGAACGAGATCATCACCTGGCTGCACTGCCAGAAGATCCAGGGCAACTCCACCACCGAGTT
CAAGCAGATCGACTGCGTGAAGTCCGGCAGCAGACTGAAGGGCGAGGAACTGATCACCAACACCGTGAAC
CTGCTGAATGGCATCCAGAGCGAGAGCCTGAGCAAGGTGGAACACCTGAGCAACAAGCAGATGATCTTCG
GCGGCATCCTGATGTGGATCAACAAGAAGTCTCTGATCCAGTACTACTACAGCGACACCGCCGACCTGAG
CTACAGCTTCGACCCTGGCGCGCCGTCGACCTCCATCACGGCCTATAAGAGTGAGGGGGAGTCAGCGGAG
TTCTCCTTCCCACTCAACCTTGGAGAGGAAAGCCTGCAGGGAGAGTTGAGATGGAAGGCAGAGAAGGCTC
CTTCTTCCCAGTCCTGGATCACCTTCTCCCTAAAGAACCAAAAGGTGTCTGTGCAGAAGTCTACTAGCAA
CCCCAAGTTCCAGCTGTCCGAAACGCTCCCACTCACCCTTCAGATACCCCAGGTCTCCCTTCAGTTTGCT
GGTTCTGGCAACCTGACCCTGACTCTGGACAGAGGGATACTGTATCAGGAAGTGAACCTGGTGGTGATGA
AAGTGACTCAGCCCGACAGCAACACTTTGACCTGTGAGGTGATGGGACCCACCTCACCCAAGATGAGACT
GATCTTGAAGCAGGAGAATCAGGAGGCCAGGGTCTCCAGGCAGGAGAAAGTGATTCAAGTGCAGGCCCCT
GAAGCAGGGGTGTGGCAATGTCTACTGAGTGAAGGTGAAGAGGTCAAGATGGACTCCAAGATCCAGGTTT
TATCCAAAGGGTTGAATTCCGGCAGCCTGCACCACATCCTGGACGCCCAGAAGATGCTGTGGAACCACAG
GGACAGGAACCTGCCTCCTCTGGCCCCTCTGGGCCCCCACCACCATCACCACCATTGAGTCTAGACACGT
GATTAATTAAGGATCCCCCGACCTCGACCTCTGGCTAATAAAGGAAATTTATTTTCATTGCAATAGTGTG
TTGGAATTTTTTGTGTCTCTCACTCGGAAGGACATATGGGAGGGCAAATCATTTGGTCGAGATCCCTCGG
AGATCTCTAGCTAGAGGATCGATCCCCGCCCCGGACGAACTAAACCTGACTACGACATCTCTGCCCCTTC
TTCGCGGGGCAGTGCATGTAATCCCTTCAGTTGGTTGGTACAACTTGCCAACTGGGCCCTGTTCCACATG
TGACACGGGGGGGGACCAAACACAAAGGGGTTCTCTGACTGTAGTTGACATCCTTATAAATGGATGTGCA
CATTTGCCAACACTGAGTGGCTTTCATCCTGGAGCAGACTTTGCAGTCTGTGGACTGCAACACAACATTG
CCTTTATGTGTAACTCTTGGCTGAAGCTCTTACACCAATGCTGGGGGACATGTACCTCCCAGGGGCCCAG
GAAGACTACGGGAGGCTACACCAACGTCAATCAGAGGGGCCTGTGTAGCTACCGATAAGCGGACCCTCAA
GAGGGCATTAGCAATAGTGTTTATAAGGCCCCCTTGTTAACCCTAAACGGGTAGCATATGCTTCCCGGGT
AGTAGTATATACTATCCAGACTAACCCTAATTCAATAGCATATGTTACCCAACGGGAAGCATATGCTATC
GAATTAGGGTTAGTAAAAGGGTCCTAAGGAACAGCGATATCTCCCACCCCATGAGCTGTCACGGTTTTAT
TTACATGGGGTCAGGATTCCACGAGGGTAGTGAACCATTTTAGTCACAAGGGCAGTGGCTGAAGATCAAG
GAGCGGGCAGTGAACTCTCCTGAATCTTCGCCTGCTTCTTCATTCTCCTTCGTTTAGCTAATAGAATAAC
TGCTGAGTTGTGAACAGTAAGGTGTATGTGAGGTGCTCGAAAACAAGGTTTCAGGTGACGCCCCCAGAAT
AAAATTTGGACGGGGGGTTCAGTGGTGGCATTGTGCTATGACACCAATATAACCCTCACAAACCCCTTGG
GCAATAAATACTAGTGTAGGAATGAAACATTCTGAATATCTTTAACAATAGAAATCCATGGGGTGGGGAC
AAGCCGTAAAGACTGGATGTCCATCTCACACGAATTTATGGCTATGGGCAACACATAATCCTAGTGCAAT
ATGATACTGGGGTTATTAAGATGTGTCCCAGGCAGGGACCAAGACAGGTGAACCATGTTGTTACACTCTA
TTTGTAACAAGGGGAAAGAGAGTGGACGCCGACAGCAGCGGACTCCACTGGTTGTCTCTAACACCCCCGA
AAATTAAACGGGGCTCCACGCCAATGGGGCCCATAAACAAAGACAAGTGGCCACTCTTTTTTTTGAAATT
GTGGAGTGGGGGCACGCGTCAGCCCCCACACGCCGCCCTGCGGTTTTGGACTGTAAAATAAGGGTGTAAT
AACTTGGCTGATTGTAACCCCGCTAACCACTGCGGTCAAACCACTTGCCCACAAAACCACTAATGGCACC
CCGGGGAATACCTGCATAAGTAGGTGGGCGGGCCAAGATAGGGGCGCGATTGCTGCGATCTGGAGGACAA
ATTACACACACTTGCGCCTGAGCGCCAAGCACAGGGTTGTTGGTCCTCATATTCACGAGGTCGCTGAGAG
CACGGTGGGCTAATGTTGCCATGGGTAGCATATACTACCCAAATATCTGGATAGCATATGCTATCCTAAT
CTATATCTGGGTAGCATAGGCTATCCTAATCTATATCTGGGTAGCATATGCTATCCTAATCTATATCTGG
GTAGTATATGCTATCCTAATTTATATCTGGGTAGCATAGGCTATCCTAATCTATATCTGGGTAGCATATG
CTATCCTAATCTATATCTGGGTAGTATATGCTATCCTAATCTGTATCCGGGTAGCATATGCTATCCTAAT
AGAGATTAGGGTAGTATATGCTATCCTAATTTATATCTGGGTAGCATATACTACCCAAATATCTGGATAG
CATATGCTATCCTAATCTATATCTGGGTAGCATATGCTATCCTAATCTATATCTGGGTAGCATAGGCTAT
CCTAATCTATATCTGGGTAGCATATGCTATCCTAATCTATATCTGGGTAGTATATGCTATCCTAATTTAT
ATCTGGGTAGCATAGGCTATCCTAATCTATATCTGGGTAGCATATGCTATCCTAATCTATATCTGGGTAG
TATATGCTATCCTAATCTGTATCCGGGTAGCATATGCTATCCTCATGATAAGCTGTCAAACATGAGAATT
TTCTTGAAGACGAAAGGGCCTCGTGATACGCCTATTTTTATAGGTTAATGTCATGATAATAATGGTTTCT
TAGACGTCAGGTGGCACTTTTCGGGGAAATGTGCGCGGAACCCCTATTTGTTTATTTTTCTAAATACATT
CAAATATGTATCCGCTCATGAGACAATAACCCTGATAAATGCTTCAATAATATTGAAAAAGGAAGAGTAT
GAGTATTCAACATTTCCGTGTCGCCCTTATTCCCTTTTTTGCGGCATTTTGCCTTCCTGTTTTTGCTCAC
CCAGAAACGCTGGTGAAAGTAAAAGATGCTGAAGATCAGTTGGGTGCACGAGTGGGTTACATCGAACTGG
ATCTCAACAGCGGTAAGATCCTTGAGAGTTTTCGCCCCGAAGAACGTTTTCCAATGATGAGCACTTTTAA
AGTTCTGCTATGTGGCGCGGTATTATCCCGTGTTGACGCCGGGCAAGAGCAACTCGGTCGCCGCATACAC
TATTCTCAGAATGACTTGGTTGAGTACTCACCAGTCACAGAAAAGCATCTTACGGATGGCATGACAGTAA
GAGAATTATGCAGTGCTGCCATAACCATGAGTGATAACACTGCGGCCAACTTACTTCTGACAACGATCGG
AGGACCGAAGGAGCTAACCGCTTTTTTGCACAACATGGGGGATCATGTAACTCGCCTTGATCGTTGGGAA
CCGGAGCTGAATGAAGCCATACCAAACGACGAGCGTGACACCACGATGCCTGCAGCAATGGCAACAACGT
TGCGCAAACTATTAACTGGCGAACTACTTACTCTAGCTTCCCGGCAACAATTAATAGACTGGATGGAGGC
GGATAAAGTTGCAGGACCACTTCTGCGCTCGGCCCTTCCGGCTGGCTGGTTTATTGCTGATAAATCTGGA
GCCGGTGAGCGTGGGTCTCGCGGTATCATTGCAGCACTGGGGCCAGATGGTAAGCCCTCCCGTATCGTAG
TTATCTACACGACGGGGAGTCAGGCAACTATGGATGAACGAAATAGACAGATCGCTGAGATAGGTGCCTC
ACTGATTAAGCATTGGTAACTGTCAGACCAAGTTTACTCATATATACTTTAGATTGATTTAAAACTTCAT
TTTTAATTTAAAAGGATCTAGGTGAAGATCCTTTTTGATAATCTCATGACCAAAATCCCTTAACGTGAGT
TTTCGTTCCACTGAGCGTCAGACCCCGTAGAAAAGATCAAAGGATCTTCTTGAGATCCTTTTTTTCTGCG
CGTAATCTGCTGCTTGCAAACAAAAAAACCACCGCTACCAGCGGTGGTTTGTTTGCCGGATCAAGAGCTA
CCAACTCTTTTTCCGAAGGTAACTGGCTTCAGCAGAGCGCAGATACCAAATACTGTTCTTCTAGTGTAGC
CGTAGTTAGGCCACCACTTCAAGAACTCTGTAGCACCGCCTACATACCTCGCTCTGCTAATCCTGTTACC
AGTGGCTGCTGCCAGTGGCGATAAGTCGTGTCTTACCGGGTTGGACTCAAGACGATAGTTACCGGATAAG
GCGCAGCGGTCGGGCTGAACGGGGGGTTCGTGCACACAGCCCAGCTTGGAGCGAACGACCTACACCGAAC
TGAGATACCTACAGCGTGAGCTATGAGAAAGCGCCACGCTTCCCGAAGGGAGAAAGGCGGACAGGTATCC
GGTAAGCGGCAGGGTCGGAACAGGAGAGCGCACGAGGGAGCTTCCAGGGGGAAACGCCTGGTATCTTTAT
AGTCCTGTCGGGTTTCGCCACCTCTGACTTGAGCGTCGATTTTTGTGATGCTCGTCAGGGGGGCGGAGCC
TATGGAAAAACGCCAGCAACGCGGCCTTTTTACGGTTCCTGGCCTTTTGCTGGCCTTTTGCTCACATGTT
CTTTCCTGCGTTATCCCCTGATTCTGTGGATAACCGTATTACCGCCTTTGAGTGAGCTGATACCGCTCGC
CGCAGCCGAACGACCGAGCGCAGCGAGTCAGTGAGCGAGGAAGCGGAAGAGCGCCCAATACGCAAACCGC
CTCTCCCCGCGCGTTGGCCGATTCATTAATGCAGCTGGCACGACAGGTTTCCCGACTGGAAAGCGGGCAG
TGAGCGCAACGCAATTAATGTGAGTTAGCTCACTCATTAGGCACCCCAGGCTTTACACTTTATGCTTCCG
GCTCGTATGTTGTGTGGAATTGTGAGCGGATAACAATTTCACACAGGAAACAGCTATGACCATGATTACG
CCAAGCTCTAGCTAGAGGTCGACCAATTCTCATGTTTGACAGCTTATCATCGCAGATCCGGGCAACGTTG
TTGCCATTGCTGCAGGCGCAGAACTGGTAGGTATGGAAGATCTATACATTGAATCAATATTGGCAATTAG
CCATATTAGTCATTGGTTATATAGCATAAATCAATATTGGCTATTGGCCATTGCATACGTTGTATCTATA
TCATAATATGTACATTTATATTGGCTCATGTCCAATATGACCGCCATGTT
